Addgene plasmid #231332: pQGG005
Purpose: (Empty Backbone) BEVA Golden Gate cloning vector; BEVA2.0 Narrow host range plasmid with I-SceI-ELT4 counterselectable site for BpiI cloning. L2-P15A-Gm-ISceI-ELT4; GG assembly from pOGG006, pOGG009, pNDGG006, pGQ0023, pOGG014. GmR.
Depositing lab: Barney Geddes. Depositing organization: North Dakota State University. Publication: BEVA2.0: modular assembly of golden gate-compatible vectors with expanded utility for genetic engineering. Geddes BA, Williamson R, Schumacher J, Ardi A, Levin G, Cervenka E, Huang R, diCenzo G. Can J Microbiol. 2025 Jan 1;71:1-13. doi: 10.1139/cjm-2024-0246. PubMed 39919271.
Backbone
  Vector backbone: NA
  Vector type: Bacterial Expression
Growth in bacteria
  Bacterial resistance: Gentamicin, 10 μg/mL
  Growth temperature: 37°C
  Growth strain: DH5alpha
  Copy number: High Copy
Gene/Insert
  Gene/Insert name: None
Terms and licenses: Academic/Nonprofit Terms; Industry Terms: Not Available to Industry
How to cite: pQGG005 was a gift from Barney Geddes (Addgene plasmid # 231332 ; http://n2t.net/addgene:231332 ; RRID:Addgene_231332)
