[The description below was written by a language model from this plasmid's Addgene catalogue record and pLannotate feature annotations shown in this document.]
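Description:
pQGG005 is an empty level 2 Golden Gate destination vector from the BEVA2.0 modular bacterial vector system, itself assembled by Golden Gate from five module plasmids. It is a narrow-host-range plasmid built on the p15A origin of replication, so it is maintained in E. coli and close relatives rather than across diverse bacteria. p15A is usually regarded as medium copy and is compatible with ColE1-type plasmids, although the catalogue lists the plasmid as high copy. Selection is by gentamicin, conferred by the aacC1 acetyltransferase gene downstream of a class 1 integron Pc promoter. An IncP oriT with a partial traJ allows conjugative mobilisation from a donor that supplies transfer functions in trans. In recipients that cannot support p15A replication, the plasmid would presumably behave as a non-replicating vector, though the record does not spell out this use.

Most of the plasmid is taken up by the cloning site module, described as I-SceI-ELT4 and designed for BpiI-based assembly. The feature table shows a carotenoid biosynthesis operon here (crtE, crtW, crtY, crtI and crtB, with a crtZ fragment), which together convert farnesyl diphosphate through lycopene and beta-carotene to canthaxanthin. In Golden Gate vectors of this type, such a cassette serves as a visible coloured placeholder that is replaced by the assembled insert, so correct clones are distinguished by loss of pigment. The I-SceI meganuclease site named in the record is not annotated, and it is intended for counterselection. Lambda t0 and rrnB T1 terminators flank the region and insulate it from backbone transcription. Two sequence records, differing by about 19 nt upstream of the gentamicin gene, carry identical annotations.
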