Features (pLannotate 1.2.2; 15 found; start..end, strand, type, name):
    258..1163    +  CDS            crtE: CRTE_PANAN - Protein inferred from homology: Swiss-Prot protein existence level 3. Catalyzes the condensation of farnesyl diphosphate (FPP) and isopentenyl diphosphate (IPP) to yield geranylgeranyl diphosphate (GGPP) needed for biosynthesis of carotenoids and diterpenes. From Pantoea ananas (Erwinia uredovora).
   1176..1901    +  CDS            crtW: CRTW_PARSN - Protein predicted: Swiss-Prot protein existence level 4. Converts beta-carotene to canthaxanthin via echinenone. From Paracoccus sp. (strain N81106 / MBIC 01143) (Agrobacterium aurantiacum).
   1926..3071    +  CDS            crtY: CRTY_PANAN - Experimental evidence at protein level: Swiss-Prot protein existence level 1. Catalyzes the double cyclization reaction which converts lycopene to beta-carotene. From Pantoea ananas (Erwinia uredovora).
   3086..4561    +  CDS            crtI: CRTI_PANAN - Experimental evidence at protein level: Swiss-Prot protein existence level 1. Converts 15-cis-phytoene into all-trans-lycopene via the intermediary of all-trans-phytofluene, all-trans-zeta-carotene and all- trans-neurosporene, by the introduction of four double bonds. From Pantoea ananas (Erwinia uredovora).
   4561..5487    +  CDS            crtB: CRTB_PANAN - Experimental evidence at protein level: Swiss-Prot protein existence level 1. Involved in the biosynthesis of carotenoids. Catalyzes the condensation of two molecules of geranylgeranyl diphosphate (GGPP) to give prephytoene diphosphate (PPPP) and the subsequent rearrangement of the cyclopropylcarbinyl intermediate to yield the 15-cis-phytoene isomer. From Pantoea ananas (Erwinia uredovora).
   5471..5599    -  CDS            crtZ (fragment): CRTZ_PARS1 - Protein inferred from homology: Swiss-Prot protein existence level 3. Catalyzes the hydroxylation reaction from beta-carotene to zeaxanthin via beta-cryptoxanthin. From Paracoccus sp. (strain PC1) (Alcaligenes sp. (strain PC1)).
   5627..5721    +  terminator     lambda t0 terminator: transcription terminator from phage lambda
   5730..5758    +  promoter       Pc promoter: intI1 (promoter lies within the coding sequence); class 1 integron promoter
   5947..6480    +  CDS            GmR: gentamycin acetyltransferase; aacC1; confers resistance to gentamycin
   6674..6783    +  oriT           oriT: incP origin of transfer
   6816..7123    +  CDS            traJ (fragment): oriT-recognizing protein; traJ
   7166..7711    +  rep_origin     p15A ori: Plasmids containing the medium-copy-number p15A origin of replication can be propagated in E. coli cells that contain a second plasmid with the ColE1 origin.
   7799..7854    +  rep_origin     RSF ori (fragment): Plasmids containing the RSF 1030 origin of replication can be propagated in E. coli cells that contain additional plasmids with compatible origins.
   7973..8041    -  mobile_element IS1 (fragment): prokaryotic transposable element IS1
   8109..8195    -  terminator     rrnB T1 terminator: Escherichia coli rrnB; transcription terminator T1 from the E. coli rrnB gene
>Addgene plasmid #231332 | pQGG005 | addgene full sequence | sequence record 481626 | Addgene NGS Result
TGCCTGCCTTGTCTTCTGGTCGACTCGACGGAGGGTACCGCACGGTCTGCCAATCCGACGGAGGTTTATG
AATTTTCCACCTTTTCCACAAGCTCAACTAGTATTAACGATGTGGATTTAGCAAAAAAAACCTGTAACCC
TAAATGTAAAATAACGGGTAAGCCTGCCAACCATGTTATGGCAGATTAAGCGTCTTTTTGAAGGGCACCG
CATCTTTCGCGTTGCCGTAAATGTATCCGTTTATAAGGACAGCCCGAATGACGGTCTGCGCAAAAAAACA
CGTTCATCTCACTCGCGATGCTGCGGAGCAGTTACTGGCTGATATTGATCGACGCCTTGATCAGTTATTG
CCCGTGGAGGGAGAACGGGATGTTGTGGGTGCCGCGATGCGTGAAGGTGCGCTGGCACCGGGAAAACGTA
TTCGCCCCATGTTGCTGTTGCTGACCGCCCGCGATCTGGGTTGCGCTGTCAGCCATGACGGATTACTGGA
TTTGGCCTGTGCGGTGGAAATGGTCCACGCGGCTTCGCTGATCCTTGACGATATGCCCTGCATGGACGAT
GCGAAGCTGCGGCGCGGACGCCCTACCATTCATTCTCATTACGGAGAGCATGTGGCAATACTGGCGGCGG
TTGCCTTGCTGAGTAAAGCCTTTGGCGTAATTGCCGATGCAGATGGCCTCACGCCGCTGGCAAAAAATCG
GGCGGTTTCTGAACTGTCAAACGCCATCGGCATGCAAGGATTGGTTCAGGGTCAGTTCAAGGATCTGTCT
GAAGGGGATAAGCCGCGCAGCGCTGAAGCTATTTTGATGACGAATCACTTTAAAACCAGCACGCTGTTTT
GTGCCTCCATGCAGATGGCCTCGATTGTTGCGAATGCCTCCAGCGAAGCGCGTGATTGCCTGCATCGTTT
TTCACTTGATCTTGGTCAGGCATTTCAACTGCTGGACGATTTGACCGATGGCATGACCGACACCGGTAAG
GATAGCAATCAGGACGCCGGTAAATCGACGCTGGTCAATCTGTTAGGCCCGAGGGCGGTTGAAGAACGTC
TGAGACAACATCTTCAGCTTGCCAGTGAGCATCTCTCTGCGGCCTGCCAACACGGGCACGCCACTCAACA
TTTTATTCAGGCCTGGTTTGACAAAAAACTCGCTGCCGTCAGTTAAGGATGCTGCATGAGCGCACATGCC
CTGCCCAAGGCAGATCTGACCGCCACCAGCCTGATCGTATCGGGCGGCATCATCGCCGCTTGGCTGGCCC
TGCATGTGCATGCGCTGTGGTTTCTGGACGCAGCGGCGCATCCCATCCTGGCGATCGCAAATTTCCTGGG
GCTGACCTGGCTGTCGGTCGGATTGTTCATCATCGCGCATGACGCGATGCACGGGTCGGTGGTGCCGGGG
CGTCCGCGCGCCAATGCGGCGATGGGCCAGCTTGTCCTGTGGCTGTATGCCGGATTTTCGTGGCGCAAGA
TGATCGTCAAGCACATGGCCCATCACCGCCATGCCGGAACCGACGACGACCCCGATTTCGACCATGGCGG
CCCGGTCCGCTGGTACGCCCGCTTCATCGGCACCTATTTCGGCTGGCGCGAGGGGCTGCTTCTGCCCGTC
ATCGTGACGGTCTATGCGCTGATCCTTGGGGATCGCTGGATGTACGTGGTATTCTGGCCGCTGCCGTCGA
TCCTGGCGTCGATCCAGCTGTTCGTGTTCGGCACCTGGCTGCCGCACCGCCCCGGCCACGACGCGTTCCC
GGACCGCCACAATGCGCGGTCGTCGCGGATCAGCGACCCCGTGTCGCTGCTGACCTGTTTTCACTTTGGC
GGTTATCATCACGAACACCACCTGCACCCGACGGTGCCGTGGTGGCGCCTGCCCAGCACCCGCACCAAGG
GGGACACCGCATGAGTGACTTAAGTGGGAGCGGCTATGCAACCGCATTATGATCTGATTCTCGTGGGGGC
TGGACTCGCGAATGGCCTTATCGCCCTGCGACTTCAGCAGCAGCAACCTGATATGCGTATTTTGCTTATC
GACGCCGCACCCCAGGCGGGCGGGAATCATACGTGGTCATTTCACCACGATGATTTGACTGAGAGCCAAC
ATCGTTGGATAGCTCCGCTGGTGGTTCATCACTGGCCCGACTATCAGGTACGCTTTCCCACACGCCGTCG
TAAGCTGAACAGCGGCTACTTTTGTATTACTTCTCAGCGTTTCGCTGAGGTTTTACAGCGACAGTTTGGC
CCGCACTTGTGGATGGATACCGCGGTCGCAGAGGTTAATGCGGAATCTGTTCGGTTGAAAAAGGGTCAGG
TTATCGGTGCCCGCGCGGTGATTGACGGGCGGGGTTATGCGGCAAATTCAGCACTGAGCGTGGGCTTCCA
GGCGTTTATTGGCCAGGAATGGCGATTGAGCCACCCGCATGGTTTATCATCTCCCATTATCATGGATGCC
ACGGTCGATCAGCAAAATGGTTATCGCTTCGTGTACAGCCTGCCGCTCTCGCCGACCAGATTGTTAATTG
AAGATACGCACTATATTGATAATGCGACATTAGATCCTGAATGCGCGCGGCAAAATATTTGCGACTATGC
CGCGCAACAGGGTTGGCAGCTTCAGACACTGCTGCGAGAAGAACAGGGCGCCTTACCCATTACTCTGTCG
GGCAATGCCGACGCATTCTGGCAGCAGCGCCCCCTGGCCTGTAGTGGATTACGTGCCGGTCTGTTCCATC
CTACCACCGGCTATTCACTGCCGCTGGCGGTTGCCGTGGCCGACCGCCTGAGTGCACTTGATGTCTTTAC
GTCGGCCTCAATTCACCATGCCATTACGCATTTTGCCCGCGAGCGCTGGCAGCAGCAGGGCTTTTTCCGC
ATGCTGAATCGCATGCTGTTTTTAGCCGGACCCGCCGATTCACGCTGGCGGGTTATGCAGCGTTTTTATG
GTTTACCTGAAGATTTAATTGCCCGTTTTTATGCGGGAAAACTCACGCTGACCGATCGGCTACGTATTCT
GAGCGGCAAGCCGCCTGTTCCGGTATTAGCAGCATTGCAAGCCATTATGACGACTCATCGTTAAAGAGCG
ACTACATGAAACCAACTACGGTAATTGGTGCAGGCTTCGGTGGCCTGGCACTGGCAATTCGTCTACAAGC
TGCGGGGATCCCCGTCTTACTGCTTGAACAACGTGATAAACCCGGCGGTCGGGCTTATGTCTACGAGGAT
CAGGGGTTTACCTTTGATGCAGGCCCGACGGTTATCACCGATCCCAGTGCCATTGAAGAACTGTTTGCAC
TGGCAGGAAAACAGTTAAAAGAGTATGTCGAACTGCTGCCGGTTACGCCGTTTTACCGCCTGTGTTGGGA
GTCAGGGAAGGTCTTTAATTACGATAACGATCAAACCCGGCTCGAAGCGCAGATTCAGCAGTTTAATCCC
CGCGATGTCGAAGGTTATCGTCAGTTTCTGGACTATTCACGCGCGGTGTTTAAAGAAGGCTATCTAAAGC
TCGGTACTGTCCCTTTTTTATCGTTCAGAGACATGCTTCGCGCCGCACCTCAACTGGCGAAACTGCAGGC
ATGGAGAAGCGTTTACAGTAAGGTTGCCAGTTACATCGAAGATGAACATCTGCGCCAGGCGTTTTCTTTC
CACTCGCTGTTGGTGGGCGGCAATCCCTTCGCCACCTCATCCATTTATACGTTGATACACGCGCTGGAGC
GTGAGTGGGGCGTCTGGTTTCCGCGTGGCGGCACCGGCGCATTAGTTCAGGGGATGATAAAGCTGTTTCA
GGATCTGGGTGGCGAAGTCGTGTTAAACGCCAGAGTCAGCCATATGGAAACGACAGGAAACAAGATTGAA
GCCGTGCATTTAGAGGACGGTCGCAGGTTCCTGACGCAAGCCGTCGCGTCAAATGCAGATGTGGTTCATA
CCTATCGCGACCTGTTAAGCCAGCACCCTGCCGCGGTTAAGCAGTCCAACAAACTGCAGACTAAGCGCAT
GAGTAACTCTCTGTTTGTGCTCTATTTTGGTTTGAATCACCATCATGATCAGCTCGCGCATCACACGGTT
TGTTTCGGCCCGCGTTACCGCGAGCTGATTGACGAAATTTTTAATCATGATGGCCTCGCAGAGGACTTCT
CACTTTATCTGCACGCGCCCTGTGTCACGGATTCGTCACTGGCGCCTGAAGGTTGCGGCAGTTACTATGT
GTTGGCGCCGGTGCCGCATTTAGGCACCGCGAACCTCGACTGGACGGTTGAGGGGCCAAAACTACGCGAC
CGTATTTTTGCGTACCTTGAGCAGCATTACATGCCTGGCTTACGGAGTCAGCTGGTCACGCACCGGATGT
TTACGCCGTTTGATTTTCGCGACCAGCTTAATGCCTATCATGGCTCAGCCTTTTCTGTGGAGCCCGTTCT
TACCCAGAGCGCCTGGTTTCGGCCGCATAACCGCGATAAAACCATTACTAATCTCTACCTGGTCGGCGCA
GGCACGCATCCCGGCGCAGGCATTCCTGGCGTCATCGGCTCGGCAAAAGCGACAGCAGGTTTGATGCTGG
AGGATCTGATTTGAATAATCCGTCGTTACTCAATCATGCGGTCGAAACGATGGCAGTTGGCTCGAAAAGT
TTTGCGACAGCCTCAAAGTTATTTGATGCAAAAACCCGGCGCAGCGTACTGATGCTCTACGCCTGGTGCC
GCCATTGTGACGATGTTATTGACGATCAGACGCTGGGCTTTCAGGCCCGGCAGCCTGCCTTACAAACGCC
CGAACAACGTCTGATGCAACTTGAGATGAAAACGCGCCAGGCCTATGCAGGATCGCAGATGCACGAACCG
GCGTTTGCGGCTTTTCAGGAAGTGGCTATGGCTCATGATATCGCCCCGGCTTACGCGTTTGATCATCTGG
AAGGCTTCGCCATGGATGTACGCGAAGCGCAATACAGCCAACTGGATGATACGCTGCGCTATTGCTATCA
CGTTGCAGGCGTTGTCGGCTTGATGATGGCGCAAATCATGGGCGTGCGGGATAACGCCACGCTGGACCGC
GCCTGTGACCTTGGGCTGGCATTTCAGTTGACCAATATTGCTCGCGATATTGTGGACGATGCGCATGCGG
GCCGCTGTTATCTGCCGGCAAGCTGGCTGGAGCATGAAGGTCTGAACAAAGAGAATTATGCGGCACCTGA
AAACCGTCAGGCGCTGAGCCGTATCGCCCGTCGTTTGGTGCAGGAAGCAGAACCTTACTATTTGTCTGCC
ACAGCCGGCCTGGCAGGGTTGCCCCTGCGTTCCGCCTGGGCAATCGCTACGGCGAAGCAGGTTTACCGGA
AAATAGGTGTCAAAGTTGAACAGGCCGGTCAGCAAGCCTGGGATCAGCGGCAGTCAACGACCACGCCCGA
AAAATTAACGCTGCTGCTGGCCGCCTCTGGTCAGGCCCTTACTTCCCGGATGCGGGCTCATCCTCCCCGC
CCTGCGCATCTCTGGCAGCGCCCGCTCTAGCGCCATGTCTTTCCCGGAGCGTCGCCTGAAGTTTTGACAG
GGGCGGCGCATAGAGGAAGCCAAAAGAAACACAACCTTCTTTGCCCCTGACGGCGTGATGCATACGCTGG
CGATTAGCACGAAGACAAGGGACTTGGACTCCTGTTGATAGATCCAGTAATGACCTCAGAACTCCATCTG
GATTTGTTCAGAACGCTCGGTTGCCGCCGGGCGTTTTTTATTGGTGAGAATCCAGGCAATTGACATAAGC
CTGTTCGGTTCGTAAACTGTAATGCAAGTAGCGTATGCGCTCACGCAACTGGTCCAGAACCTTGACCGAA
CGCAGCGGTGGTAACGGCGCAGTGGCGGTTTTCATGGCTTGTTATGACTGTTTTTTTGTACAGCCTATGC
CTCGGGCATCCAAGCAGCAAGCGCGTTACGCCGTGGGTCGATGTTTGATGTTATGGAGCAGCAACGATGT
TACGCAGCAGCAACGATGTTACGCAGCAGGGCAGTCGCCCTAAAACAAAGTTAGGTGGCTCAAGTATGGG
CATCATTCGCACATGTAGGCTCGGCCCTGACCAAGTCAAATCCATGCGGGCTGCTCTTGATCTTTTCGGT
CGTGAGTTCGGCGACGTAGCCACCTACTCCCAACATCAGCCGGACTCCGATTACCTCGGGAACTTGCTCC
GTAGTAAGACATTCATCGCGCTTGCTGCCTTCGACCAAGAAGCGGTTGTTGGCGCTCTCGCGGCTTACGT
TCTGCCCAAGTTTGAGCAGCCGCGTAGTGAGATCTATATCTATGATCTCGCAGTCTCCGGAGAGCACCGG
AGGCAGGGCATTGCCACCGCGCTCATCAATCTCCTCAAGCATGAGGCCAACGCGCTTGGTGCTTATGTGA
TCTACGTGCAAGCAGATTACGGTGACGATCCCGCAGTGGCTCTCTATACAAAGTTGGGCATACGGGAAGA
AGTGATGCACTTTGATATCGACCCAAGTACCGCCACCTAACAATTCGTTCAAGCCGAGATCGGCTTCCCG
GCCGCGGAGTTGTTCGGTAAATTGACTACTTTTCCGCTGCATAACCCTGCTTCGGGGTCATTATAGCGAT
TTTTTCGGTATATCCATCCTTTTTCGCACGATATACAGGATTTTGCCAAAGGGTTCGTGTAGACTTTCCT
TGGTGTATCCAACGGCGTCAGCCGGGCAGGATAGGTGAAGTAGGCCCACCCGCGAGCGGGTGTTCCTTCT
TCACTGTCCCTTATTCGCACCTGGCGGTGCTCAACGGGAATCCTGCTCTGCGAGGCTGGCCGGCTACCGC
CGGCGTAACAGATGAGGGCAAGCGGATGGCTGATGAAACCAAGCCAACCAGGAAGGGCAGCCCACCTATC
AAGGTGTACTGCCTTCCAGACGAACGAAGAGCGATTGAGGAAAAGGCGGCGGCGGCCGGCATGAGCCTGT
CGGCCTACCTGCTGGCCGTCGGCCAGGGCTACAAAATCACGGGCGTCGTGGACTATGAGCACGTCCGCGA
GCTGGCCCGCATCAATGGCGACCTGGGCCGCCTGGGCGGCCTGCTGAAACTCTGGCTCACCGACGACCCG
CGCACGGCGCGGTTCGGTGATGCCACGATCCTCGCCCTGCTGGCGAAGATCGACTCTAGCTAGAAATATT
TTATCTGATTAATAAGATGATCTTCTTGAGATCGTTTTGGTCTGCGCGTAATCTCTTGCTCTGAAAACGA
AAAAACCGCCTTGCAGGGCGGTTTTTCGAAGGTTCTCTGAGCTACCAACTCTTTGAACCGAGGTAACTGG
CTTGGAGGAGCGCAGTCACCAAAACTTGTCCTTTCAGTTTAGCCTTAACCGGCGCATGACTTCAAGACTA
ACTCCTCTAAATCAATTACCAGTGGCTGCTGCCAGTGGTGCTTTTGCATGTCTTTCCGGGTTGGACTCAA
GACGATAGTTACCGGATAAGGCGCAGCGGTCGGACTGAACGGGGGGTTCGTGCATACAGTCCAGCTTGGA
GCGAACTGCCTACCCGGAACTGAGTGTCAGGCGTGGAATGAGACAAACGCGGCCATAACAGCGGAATGAC
ACCGGTAAACCGAAAGGCAGGAACAGGAGAGCGCACGAGGGAGCCGCCAGGGGGAAACGCCTGGTATCTT
TATAGTCCTGTCGGGTTTCGCCACCACTGATTTGAGCGTCAGATTTCGTGATGCTTGTCAGGGGGGCGGA
GCCTATGGAAAAACGGCTTTGCCGCGGCCCTCTCACTTCCCTGTTAAGTATCTTCCTGGCATCTTCCAGG
AAATCTCCGCCCCGTTCGTAAGCCATTTCCGCTCGCCGCAGTCGAACGACCGAGCGTAGCGAGTCAGTGA
GCGAGGAAGCGGAATATATCCTGTATCACATATTCTGCTGACGCACCGGTGCAGCCTTTTTTCTCCTGCC
ACATGAAGCACTTCACTGACACCCTCATCAGTGCCAACATAGTAAGCCAGTATACACTCCGCTAGCGCTG
ATGTCCGGCGGTGCTTTTGCCGTTACGCACCACCCCGTCAGTAGCTGAACAGGAGGGACAGTTACTGACC
ATTCCAAGGTAGGGATAACAGGGTAATTTGGAACCGTAGTCCAGATCTAGGGCGGCGGATTTGTCCTACT
CAGGAGAGCGTTCACCGACAAACAACAGATAAAACGAAAGGCCCAGTCTTTCGACTGAGCCTTTCGTTTT
ATTTGATGCC
