Features (pLannotate 1.2.2; 15 found; start..end, strand, type, name):
    258..1163    +  CDS            crtE: CRTE_PANAN - Protein inferred from homology: Swiss-Prot protein existence level 3. Catalyzes the condensation of farnesyl diphosphate (FPP) and isopentenyl diphosphate (IPP) to yield geranylgeranyl diphosphate (GGPP) needed for biosynthesis of carotenoids and diterpenes. From Pantoea ananas (Erwinia uredovora).
   1176..1901    +  CDS            crtW: CRTW_PARSN - Protein predicted: Swiss-Prot protein existence level 4. Converts beta-carotene to canthaxanthin via echinenone. From Paracoccus sp. (strain N81106 / MBIC 01143) (Agrobacterium aurantiacum).
   1926..3071    +  CDS            crtY: CRTY_PANAN - Experimental evidence at protein level: Swiss-Prot protein existence level 1. Catalyzes the double cyclization reaction which converts lycopene to beta-carotene. From Pantoea ananas (Erwinia uredovora).
   3086..4561    +  CDS            crtI: CRTI_PANAN - Experimental evidence at protein level: Swiss-Prot protein existence level 1. Converts 15-cis-phytoene into all-trans-lycopene via the intermediary of all-trans-phytofluene, all-trans-zeta-carotene and all- trans-neurosporene, by the introduction of four double bonds. From Pantoea ananas (Erwinia uredovora).
   4561..5487    +  CDS            crtB: CRTB_PANAN - Experimental evidence at protein level: Swiss-Prot protein existence level 1. Involved in the biosynthesis of carotenoids. Catalyzes the condensation of two molecules of geranylgeranyl diphosphate (GGPP) to give prephytoene diphosphate (PPPP) and the subsequent rearrangement of the cyclopropylcarbinyl intermediate to yield the 15-cis-phytoene isomer. From Pantoea ananas (Erwinia uredovora).
   5471..5599    -  CDS            crtZ (fragment): CRTZ_PARS1 - Protein inferred from homology: Swiss-Prot protein existence level 3. Catalyzes the hydroxylation reaction from beta-carotene to zeaxanthin via beta-cryptoxanthin. From Paracoccus sp. (strain PC1) (Alcaligenes sp. (strain PC1)).
   5627..5721    +  terminator     lambda t0 terminator: transcription terminator from phage lambda
   5730..5758    +  promoter       Pc promoter: intI1 (promoter lies within the coding sequence); class 1 integron promoter
   5928..6461    +  CDS            GmR: gentamycin acetyltransferase; aacC1; confers resistance to gentamycin
   6655..6764    +  oriT           oriT: incP origin of transfer
   6797..7104    +  CDS            traJ (fragment): oriT-recognizing protein; traJ
   7147..7692    +  rep_origin     p15A ori: Plasmids containing the medium-copy-number p15A origin of replication can be propagated in E. coli cells that contain a second plasmid with the ColE1 origin.
   7780..7835    +  rep_origin     RSF ori (fragment): Plasmids containing the RSF 1030 origin of replication can be propagated in E. coli cells that contain additional plasmids with compatible origins.
   7954..8022    -  mobile_element IS1 (fragment): prokaryotic transposable element IS1
   8090..8176    -  terminator     rrnB T1 terminator: Escherichia coli rrnB; transcription terminator T1 from the E. coli rrnB gene
>Addgene plasmid #231332 | pQGG005 Sequencing Result | analyzer sequence | sequence record 472120
TGCCTGCCTTGTCTTCTGGTCGACTCGACGGAGGGTACCGCACGGTCTGCCAATCCGACGGAGGTTTATG
AATTTTCCACCTTTTCCACAAGCTCAACTAGTATTAACGATGTGGATTTAGCAAAAAAAACCTGTAACCC
TAAATGTAAAATAACGGGTAAGCCTGCCAACCATGTTATGGCAGATTAAGCGTCTTTTTGAAGGGCACCG
CATCTTTCGCGTTGCCGTAAATGTATCCGTTTATAAGGACAGCCCGAATGACGGTCTGCGCAAAAAAACA
CGTTCATCTCACTCGCGATGCTGCGGAGCAGTTACTGGCTGATATTGATCGACGCCTTGATCAGTTATTG
CCCGTGGAGGGAGAACGGGATGTTGTGGGTGCCGCGATGCGTGAAGGTGCGCTGGCACCGGGAAAACGTA
TTCGCCCCATGTTGCTGTTGCTGACCGCCCGCGATCTGGGTTGCGCTGTCAGCCATGACGGATTACTGGA
TTTGGCCTGTGCGGTGGAAATGGTCCACGCGGCTTCGCTGATCCTTGACGATATGCCCTGCATGGACGAT
GCGAAGCTGCGGCGCGGACGCCCTACCATTCATTCTCATTACGGAGAGCATGTGGCAATACTGGCGGCGG
TTGCCTTGCTGAGTAAAGCCTTTGGCGTAATTGCCGATGCAGATGGCCTCACGCCGCTGGCAAAAAATCG
GGCGGTTTCTGAACTGTCAAACGCCATCGGCATGCAAGGATTGGTTCAGGGTCAGTTCAAGGATCTGTCT
GAAGGGGATAAGCCGCGCAGCGCTGAAGCTATTTTGATGACGAATCACTTTAAAACCAGCACGCTGTTTT
GTGCCTCCATGCAGATGGCCTCGATTGTTGCGAATGCCTCCAGCGAAGCGCGTGATTGCCTGCATCGTTT
TTCACTTGATCTTGGTCAGGCATTTCAACTGCTGGACGATTTGACCGATGGCATGACCGACACCGGTAAG
GATAGCAATCAGGACGCCGGTAAATCGACGCTGGTCAATCTGTTAGGCCCGAGGGCGGTTGAAGAACGTC
TGAGACAACATCTTCAGCTTGCCAGTGAGCATCTCTCTGCGGCCTGCCAACACGGGCACGCCACTCAACA
TTTTATTCAGGCCTGGTTTGACAAAAAACTCGCTGCCGTCAGTTAAGGATGCTGCATGAGCGCACATGCC
CTGCCCAAGGCAGATCTGACCGCCACCAGCCTGATCGTATCGGGCGGCATCATCGCCGCTTGGCTGGCCC
TGCATGTGCATGCGCTGTGGTTTCTGGACGCAGCGGCGCATCCCATCCTGGCGATCGCAAATTTCCTGGG
GCTGACCTGGCTGTCGGTCGGATTGTTCATCATCGCGCATGACGCGATGCACGGGTCGGTGGTGCCGGGG
CGTCCGCGCGCCAATGCGGCGATGGGCCAGCTTGTCCTGTGGCTGTATGCCGGATTTTCGTGGCGCAAGA
TGATCGTCAAGCACATGGCCCATCACCGCCATGCCGGAACCGACGACGACCCCGATTTCGACCATGGCGG
CCCGGTCCGCTGGTACGCCCGCTTCATCGGCACCTATTTCGGCTGGCGCGAGGGGCTGCTTCTGCCCGTC
ATCGTGACGGTCTATGCGCTGATCCTTGGGGATCGCTGGATGTACGTGGTATTCTGGCCGCTGCCGTCGA
TCCTGGCGTCGATCCAGCTGTTCGTGTTCGGCACCTGGCTGCCGCACCGCCCCGGCCACGACGCGTTCCC
GGACCGCCACAATGCGCGGTCGTCGCGGATCAGCGACCCCGTGTCGCTGCTGACCTGTTTTCACTTTGGC
GGTTATCATCACGAACACCACCTGCACCCGACGGTGCCGTGGTGGCGCCTGCCCAGCACCCGCACCAAGG
GGGACACCGCATGAGTGACTTAAGTGGGAGCGGCTATGCAACCGCATTATGATCTGATTCTCGTGGGGGC
TGGACTCGCGAATGGCCTTATCGCCCTGCGACTTCAGCAGCAGCAACCTGATATGCGTATTTTGCTTATC
GACGCCGCACCCCAGGCGGGCGGGAATCATACGTGGTCATTTCACCACGATGATTTGACTGAGAGCCAAC
ATCGTTGGATAGCTCCGCTGGTGGTTCATCACTGGCCCGACTATCAGGTACGCTTTCCCACACGCCGTCG
TAAGCTGAACAGCGGCTACTTTTGTATTACTTCTCAGCGTTTCGCTGAGGTTTTACAGCGACAGTTTGGC
CCGCACTTGTGGATGGATACCGCGGTCGCAGAGGTTAATGCGGAATCTGTTCGGTTGAAAAAGGGTCAGG
TTATCGGTGCCCGCGCGGTGATTGACGGGCGGGGTTATGCGGCAAATTCAGCACTGAGCGTGGGCTTCCA
GGCGTTTATTGGCCAGGAATGGCGATTGAGCCACCCGCATGGTTTATCATCTCCCATTATCATGGATGCC
ACGGTCGATCAGCAAAATGGTTATCGCTTCGTGTACAGCCTGCCGCTCTCGCCGACCAGATTGTTAATTG
AAGATACGCACTATATTGATAATGCGACATTAGATCCTGAATGCGCGCGGCAAAATATTTGCGACTATGC
CGCGCAACAGGGTTGGCAGCTTCAGACACTGCTGCGAGAAGAACAGGGCGCCTTACCCATTACTCTGTCG
GGCAATGCCGACGCATTCTGGCAGCAGCGCCCCCTGGCCTGTAGTGGATTACGTGCCGGTCTGTTCCATC
CTACCACCGGCTATTCACTGCCGCTGGCGGTTGCCGTGGCCGACCGCCTGAGTGCACTTGATGTCTTTAC
GTCGGCCTCAATTCACCATGCCATTACGCATTTTGCCCGCGAGCGCTGGCAGCAGCAGGGCTTTTTCCGC
ATGCTGAATCGCATGCTGTTTTTAGCCGGACCCGCCGATTCACGCTGGCGGGTTATGCAGCGTTTTTATG
GTTTACCTGAAGATTTAATTGCCCGTTTTTATGCGGGAAAACTCACGCTGACCGATCGGCTACGTATTCT
GAGCGGCAAGCCGCCTGTTCCGGTATTAGCAGCATTGCAAGCCATTATGACGACTCATCGTTAAAGAGCG
ACTACATGAAACCAACTACGGTAATTGGTGCAGGCTTCGGTGGCCTGGCACTGGCAATTCGTCTACAAGC
TGCGGGGATCCCCGTCTTACTGCTTGAACAACGTGATAAACCCGGCGGTCGGGCTTATGTCTACGAGGAT
CAGGGGTTTACCTTTGATGCAGGCCCGACGGTTATCACCGATCCCAGTGCCATTGAAGAACTGTTTGCAC
TGGCAGGAAAACAGTTAAAAGAGTATGTCGAACTGCTGCCGGTTACGCCGTTTTACCGCCTGTGTTGGGA
GTCAGGGAAGGTCTTTAATTACGATAACGATCAAACCCGGCTCGAAGCGCAGATTCAGCAGTTTAATCCC
CGCGATGTCGAAGGTTATCGTCAGTTTCTGGACTATTCACGCGCGGTGTTTAAAGAAGGCTATCTAAAGC
TCGGTACTGTCCCTTTTTTATCGTTCAGAGACATGCTTCGCGCCGCACCTCAACTGGCGAAACTGCAGGC
ATGGAGAAGCGTTTACAGTAAGGTTGCCAGTTACATCGAAGATGAACATCTGCGCCAGGCGTTTTCTTTC
CACTCGCTGTTGGTGGGCGGCAATCCCTTCGCCACCTCATCCATTTATACGTTGATACACGCGCTGGAGC
GTGAGTGGGGCGTCTGGTTTCCGCGTGGCGGCACCGGCGCATTAGTTCAGGGGATGATAAAGCTGTTTCA
GGATCTGGGTGGCGAAGTCGTGTTAAACGCCAGAGTCAGCCATATGGAAACGACAGGAAACAAGATTGAA
GCCGTGCATTTAGAGGACGGTCGCAGGTTCCTGACGCAAGCCGTCGCGTCAAATGCAGATGTGGTTCATA
CCTATCGCGACCTGTTAAGCCAGCACCCTGCCGCGGTTAAGCAGTCCAACAAACTGCAGACTAAGCGCAT
GAGTAACTCTCTGTTTGTGCTCTATTTTGGTTTGAATCACCATCATGATCAGCTCGCGCATCACACGGTT
TGTTTCGGCCCGCGTTACCGCGAGCTGATTGACGAAATTTTTAATCATGATGGCCTCGCAGAGGACTTCT
CACTTTATCTGCACGCGCCCTGTGTCACGGATTCGTCACTGGCGCCTGAAGGTTGCGGCAGTTACTATGT
GTTGGCGCCGGTGCCGCATTTAGGCACCGCGAACCTCGACTGGACGGTTGAGGGGCCAAAACTACGCGAC
CGTATTTTTGCGTACCTTGAGCAGCATTACATGCCTGGCTTACGGAGTCAGCTGGTCACGCACCGGATGT
TTACGCCGTTTGATTTTCGCGACCAGCTTAATGCCTATCATGGCTCAGCCTTTTCTGTGGAGCCCGTTCT
TACCCAGAGCGCCTGGTTTCGGCCGCATAACCGCGATAAAACCATTACTAATCTCTACCTGGTCGGCGCA
GGCACGCATCCCGGCGCAGGCATTCCTGGCGTCATCGGCTCGGCAAAAGCGACAGCAGGTTTGATGCTGG
AGGATCTGATTTGAATAATCCGTCGTTACTCAATCATGCGGTCGAAACGATGGCAGTTGGCTCGAAAAGT
TTTGCGACAGCCTCAAAGTTATTTGATGCAAAAACCCGGCGCAGCGTACTGATGCTCTACGCCTGGTGCC
GCCATTGTGACGATGTTATTGACGATCAGACGCTGGGCTTTCAGGCCCGGCAGCCTGCCTTACAAACGCC
CGAACAACGTCTGATGCAACTTGAGATGAAAACGCGCCAGGCCTATGCAGGATCGCAGATGCACGAACCG
GCGTTTGCGGCTTTTCAGGAAGTGGCTATGGCTCATGATATCGCCCCGGCTTACGCGTTTGATCATCTGG
AAGGCTTCGCCATGGATGTACGCGAAGCGCAATACAGCCAACTGGATGATACGCTGCGCTATTGCTATCA
CGTTGCAGGCGTTGTCGGCTTGATGATGGCGCAAATCATGGGCGTGCGGGATAACGCCACGCTGGACCGC
GCCTGTGACCTTGGGCTGGCATTTCAGTTGACCAATATTGCTCGCGATATTGTGGACGATGCGCATGCGG
GCCGCTGTTATCTGCCGGCAAGCTGGCTGGAGCATGAAGGTCTGAACAAAGAGAATTATGCGGCACCTGA
AAACCGTCAGGCGCTGAGCCGTATCGCCCGTCGTTTGGTGCAGGAAGCAGAACCTTACTATTTGTCTGCC
ACAGCCGGCCTGGCAGGGTTGCCCCTGCGTTCCGCCTGGGCAATCGCTACGGCGAAGCAGGTTTACCGGA
AAATAGGTGTCAAAGTTGAACAGGCCGGTCAGCAAGCCTGGGATCAGCGGCAGTCAACGACCACGCCCGA
AAAATTAACGCTGCTGCTGGCCGCCTCTGGTCAGGCCCTTACTTCCCGGATGCGGGCTCATCCTCCCCGC
CCTGCGCATCTCTGGCAGCGCCCGCTCTAGCGCCATGTCTTTCCCGGAGCGTCGCCTGAAGTTTTGACAG
GGGCGGCGCATAGAGGAAGCCAAAAGAAACACAACCTTCTTTGCCCCTGACGGCGTGATGCATACGCTGG
CGATTAGCACGAAGACAAGGGACTTGGACTCCTGTTGATAGATCCAGTAATGACCTCAGAACTCCATCTG
GATTTGTTCAGAACGCTCGGTTGCCGCCGGGCGTTTTTTATTGGTGAGAATCCAGGCAATTGACATAAGC
CTGTTCGGTTCGTAAACTGTAATGCAAGTAGCGTATGCGCTCACGCAACTGGTCCAGAACCTTGACCGAA
CGCAGCGGTGGTAACGGCGCAGTGGCGGTTTTCATGGCTTGTTATGACTGTTTTTTTGTACAGCCTATGC
CTCGGGCATCCAAGCAGCAAGCGCGTTACGCCGTGGGTCGATGTTTGATGTTATGGAGCAGCAACGATGT
TACGCAGCAGGGCAGTCGCCCTAAAACAAAGTTAGGTGGCTCAAGTATGGGCATCATTCGCACATGTAGG
CTCGGCCCTGACCAAGTCAAATCCATGCGGGCTGCTCTTGATCTTTTCGGTCGTGAGTTCGGCGACGTAG
CCACCTACTCCCAACATCAGCCGGACTCCGATTACCTCGGGAACTTGCTCCGTAGTAAGACATTCATCGC
GCTTGCTGCCTTCGACCAAGAAGCGGTTGTTGGCGCTCTCGCGGCTTACGTTCTGCCCAAGTTTGAGCAG
CCGCGTAGTGAGATCTATATCTATGATCTCGCAGTCTCCGGAGAGCACCGGAGGCAGGGCATTGCCACCG
CGCTCATCAATCTCCTCAAGCATGAGGCCAACGCGCTTGGTGCTTATGTGATCTACGTGCAAGCAGATTA
CGGTGACGATCCCGCAGTGGCTCTCTATACAAAGTTGGGCATACGGGAAGAAGTGATGCACTTTGATATC
GACCCAAGTACCGCCACCTAACAATTCGTTCAAGCCGAGATCGGCTTCCCGGCCGCGGAGTTGTTCGGTA
AATTGACTACTTTTCCGCTGCATAACCCTGCTTCGGGGTCATTATAGCGATTTTTTCGGTATATCCATCC
TTTTTCGCACGATATACAGGATTTTGCCAAAGGGTTCGTGTAGACTTTCCTTGGTGTATCCAACGGCGTC
AGCCGGGCAGGATAGGTGAAGTAGGCCCACCCGCGAGCGGGTGTTCCTTCTTCACTGTCCCTTATTCGCA
CCTGGCGGTGCTCAACGGGAATCCTGCTCTGCGAGGCTGGCCGGCTACCGCCGGCGTAACAGATGAGGGC
AAGCGGATGGCTGATGAAACCAAGCCAACCAGGAAGGGCAGCCCACCTATCAAGGTGTACTGCCTTCCAG
ACGAACGAAGAGCGATTGAGGAAAAGGCGGCGGCGGCCGGCATGAGCCTGTCGGCCTACCTGCTGGCCGT
CGGCCAGGGCTACAAAATCACGGGCGTCGTGGACTATGAGCACGTCCGCGAGCTGGCCCGCATCAATGGC
GACCTGGGCCGCCTGGGCGGCCTGCTGAAACTCTGGCTCACCGACGACCCGCGCACGGCGCGGTTCGGTG
ATGCCACGATCCTCGCCCTGCTGGCGAAGATCGACTCTAGCTAGAAATATTTTATCTGATTAATAAGATG
ATCTTCTTGAGATCGTTTTGGTCTGCGCGTAATCTCTTGCTCTGAAAACGAAAAAACCGCCTTGCAGGGC
GGTTTTTCGAAGGTTCTCTGAGCTACCAACTCTTTGAACCGAGGTAACTGGCTTGGAGGAGCGCAGTCAC
CAAAACTTGTCCTTTCAGTTTAGCCTTAACCGGCGCATGACTTCAAGACTAACTCCTCTAAATCAATTAC
CAGTGGCTGCTGCCAGTGGTGCTTTTGCATGTCTTTCCGGGTTGGACTCAAGACGATAGTTACCGGATAA
GGCGCAGCGGTCGGACTGAACGGGGGGTTCGTGCATACAGTCCAGCTTGGAGCGAACTGCCTACCCGGAA
CTGAGTGTCAGGCGTGGAATGAGACAAACGCGGCCATAACAGCGGAATGACACCGGTAAACCGAAAGGCA
GGAACAGGAGAGCGCACGAGGGAGCCGCCAGGGGGAAACGCCTGGTATCTTTATAGTCCTGTCGGGTTTC
GCCACCACTGATTTGAGCGTCAGATTTCGTGATGCTTGTCAGGGGGGCGGAGCCTATGGAAAAACGGCTT
TGCCGCGGCCCTCTCACTTCCCTGTTAAGTATCTTCCTGGCATCTTCCAGGAAATCTCCGCCCCGTTCGT
AAGCCATTTCCGCTCGCCGCAGTCGAACGACCGAGCGTAGCGAGTCAGTGAGCGAGGAAGCGGAATATAT
CCTGTATCACATATTCTGCTGACGCACCGGTGCAGCCTTTTTTCTCCTGCCACATGAAGCACTTCACTGA
CACCCTCATCAGTGCCAACATAGTAAGCCAGTATACACTCCGCTAGCGCTGATGTCCGGCGGTGCTTTTG
CCGTTACGCACCACCCCGTCAGTAGCTGAACAGGAGGGACAGTTACTGACCATTCCAAGGTAGGGATAAC
AGGGTAATTTGGAACCGTAGTCCAGATCTAGGGCGGCGGATTTGTCCTACTCAGGAGAGCGTTCACCGAC
AAACAACAGATAAAACGAAAGGCCCAGTCTTTCGACTGAGCCTTTCGTTTTATTTGATGCC
